Addgene plasmid #188814: Portal_uncultured_phage
Purpose: Portal protein from uncultured Caudovirales phage
Depositing lab: Feng Zhang. Depositing organization: Broad Institute. Publication: Prokaryotic innate immunity through pattern recognition of conserved viral proteins. Gao LA, Wilkinson ME, Strecker J, Makarova KS, Macrae RK, Koonin EV, Zhang F. Science. 2022 Aug 12;377(6607):eabm4096. doi: 10.1126/science.abm4096. Epub 2022 Aug 12. PubMed 35951700.
Backbone
  Vector backbone: pBAD
  Backbone size w/o insert (bp): 3590
  Total vector size (bp): 5147
  Vector type: Bacterial Expression
Growth in bacteria
  Bacterial resistance: Ampicillin, 100 μg/mL
  Growth temperature: 37°C
  Growth strain: DH5alpha
  Copy number: High Copy
Gene/Insert
  Gene/Insert name: Portal
  Insert size (bp): 1557
  GenBank ID: CAB4140338.1
  Cloning method: Gibson Cloning
  Sequencing primers: 5′ N/A
Terms and licenses: Academic/Nonprofit Terms; Industry Terms: Not Available to Industry
How to cite: Portal_uncultured_phage was a gift from Feng Zhang (Addgene plasmid # 188814 ; http://n2t.net/addgene:188814 ; RRID:Addgene_188814)
