[The description below was written by a language model from this plasmid's Addgene catalogue record and pLannotate feature annotations shown in this document.]
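Description:
Portal_uncultured_phage is a bacterial expression plasmid built on a pBAD backbone, carrying the portal protein gene from an uncultured Caudovirales phage. The full construct is 5,147 bp, of which about 1.56 kb is the portal insert, introduced by Gibson assembly. It replicates in E. coli from a ColE1/pMB1-type origin and is recorded as high copy. Only a short fragment of the rop gene remains alongside the pBR322 bom (basis of mobility) region. Selection is by ampicillin, through a β-lactamase gene driven by its own bla promoter.

Expression follows the standard arabinose-inducible arrangement. The araC regulator is transcribed divergently from the araBAD promoter, so that transcription downstream of the promoter is repressed in the absence of L-arabinose and activated when the sugar is added, giving tight, titratable control. The annotation software did not label the insert itself, but the unannotated stretch between the araBAD promoter and the rrnB T2 terminator is the right size and position to hold the portal coding sequence, with the terminator ending the transcript. No epitope or purification tags are annotated or mentioned in the record.

Portal proteins form the ring at the capsid vertex through which tailed phages package and eject their DNA, and they are among the most conserved phage structural components. The plasmid comes from a study of prokaryotic innate immunity based on pattern recognition of conserved viral proteins, which suggests it serves to express this single phage protein in bacteria on demand. The record itself states only that it encodes the portal protein and does not detail specific assays.
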