Features (pLannotate 1.2.2; 8 found; start..end, strand, type, name):
    690..830     -  misc_feature   bom: basis of mobility region from pBR322
    932..972     -  CDS            rop (fragment): Rop protein, which maintains plasmids at low copy number; rop
   1094..1972    -  CDS            araC: L-arabinose regulatory protein; araC
   1999..2283    +  promoter       araBAD promoter: araBAD; promoter of the L-arabinose operon of E. coli; the araC regulatory gene is transcribed in the opposite direction (Guzman et al., 1995)
   3894..3921    +  terminator     rrnB T2 terminator: transcription terminator T2 from the E. coli rrnB gene
   3940..4031    +  promoter       AmpR promoter: bla
   4032..4892    +  CDS            AmpR: β-lactamase; bla; confers resistance to ampicillin, carbenicillin, and related antibiotics
   5063..504     +  rep_origin     ori (across the origin): high-copy-number ColE1/pMB1/pBR322/pUC origin of replication
>Addgene plasmid #188814 | Portal_uncultured_phage | addgene full sequence | sequence record 369857 | Addgene NGS Result
GAGCTACCAACTCTTTTTCCGAAGGTAACTGGCTTCAGCAGAGCGCAGATACCAAATACTGTCCTTCTAG
TGTAGCCGTAGTTAGGCCACCACTTCAAGAACTCTGTAGCACCGCCTACATACCTCGCTCTGCTAATCCT
GTTACCAGTGGCTGCTGCCAGTGGCGATAAGTCGTGTCTTACCGGGTTGGACTCAAGACGATAGTTACCG
GATAAGGCGCAGCGGTCGGGCTGAACGGGGGGTTCGTGCACACAGCCCAGCTTGGAGCGAACGACCTACA
CCGAACTGAGATACCTACAGCGTGAGCTATGAGAAAGCGCCACGCTTCCCGAAGGGAGAAAGGCGGACAG
GTATCCGGTAAGCGGCAGGGTCGGAACAGGAGAGCGCACGAGGGAGCTTCCAGGGGGAAACGCCTGGTAT
CTTTATAGTCCTGTCGGGTTTCGCCACCTCTGACTTGAGCGTCGATTTTTGTGATGCTCGTCAGGGGGGC
GGAGCCTATGGAAAAACGCCAGCAACGCGGCCTTTTTACGGTTCCTGGCCTTTTGCTGGCCTTTTGCTCA
CATGTTCTTTCCTGCGTTATCCCCTGATTCTGTGGATAACCGTATTACCGCCTTTGAGTGAGCTGATACC
GCTCGCCGCAGCCGAACGACCGAGCGCAGCGAGTCAGTGAGCGAGGAAGCGGAAGAGCGCCTGATGCGGT
ATTTTCTCCTTACGCATCTGTGCGGTATTTCACACCGCATATGGTGCACTCTCAGTACAATCTGCTCTGA
TGCCGCATAGTTAAGCCAGTATACACTCCGCTATCGCTACGTGACTGGGTCATGGCTGCGCCCCGACACC
CGCCAACACCCGCTGACGCGCCCTGACGGGCTTGTCTGCTCCCGGCATCCGCTTACAGACAAGCTGTGAC
CGTCTCCGGGAGCTGCATGTGTCAGAGGTTTTCACCGTCATCACCGAAACGCGCGAGGCAGCAGATCAAT
TCGCGCGCGAAGGCGAAGCGGCATGCATAATGTGCCTGTCAAATGGACGAAGCAGGGATTCTGCAAACCC
TATGCTACTCCGTCAAGCCGTCAATTGTCTGATTCGTTACCAATTATGACAACTTGACGGCTACATCATT
CACTTTTTCTTCACAACCGGCACGGAACTCGCTCGGGCTGGCCCCGGTGCATTTTTTAAATACCCGCGAG
AAATAGAGTTGATCGTCAAAACCAACATTGCGACCGACGGTGGCGATAGGCATCCGGGTGGTGCTCAAAA
GCAGCTTCGCCTGGCTGATACGTTGGTCCTCGCGCCAGCTTAAGACGCTAATCCCTAACTGCTGGCGGAA
AAGATGTGACAGACGCGACGGCGACAAGCAAACATGCTGTGCGACGCTGGCGATATCAAAATTGCTGTCT
GCCAGGTGATCGCTGATGTACTGACAAGCCTCGCGTACCCGATTATCCATCGGTGGATGGAGCGACTCGT
TAATCGCTTCCATGCGCCGCAGTAACAATTGCTCAAGCAGATTTATCGCCAGCAGCTCCGAATAGCGCCC
TTCCCCTTGCCCGGCGTTAATGATTTGCCCAAACAGGTCGCTGAAATGCGGCTGGTGCGCTTCATCCGGG
CGAAAGAACCCCGTATTGGCAAATATTGACGGCCAGTTAAGCCATTCATGCCAGTAGGCGCGCGGACGAA
AGTAAACCCACTGGTGATACCATTCGCGAGCCTCCGGATGACGACCGTAGTGATGAATCTCTCCTGGCGG
GAACAGCAAAATATCACCCGGTCGGCAAACAAATTCTCGTCCCTGATTTTTCACCACCCCCTGACCGCGA
ATGGTGAGATTGAGAATATAACCTTTCATTCCCAGCGGTCGGTCGATAAAAAAATCGAGATAACCGTTGG
CCTCAATCGGCGTTAAACCCGCCACCAGATGGGCATTAAACGAGTATCCCGGCAGCAGGGGATCATTTTG
CGCTTCAGCCATACTTTTCATACTCCCGCCATTCAGAGAAGAAACCAATTGTCCATATTGCATCAGACAT
TGCCGTCACTGCGTCTTTTACTGGCTCTTCTCGCTAACCAAACCGGTAACCCCGCTTATTAAAAGCATTC
TGTAACAAAGCGGGACCAAAGCCATGACAAAAACGCGTAACAAAAGTGTCTATAATCACGGCAGAAAAGT
CCACATTGATTATTTGCACGGCGTCACACTTTGCTATGCCATAGCATTTTTATCCATAAGATTAGCGGAT
CCTACCTGACGCTTTTTATCGCAACTCTCTACTGTTTCTCCATACCCGTTTTTTGGGCTAACAGGAGGAA
TTAACCATGAACGGTAGCGCGGCGCACCTGTATAGCGAGCTGGAAACCCAACGTGACAGCTACCTGCTGC
GTGGTCGTGATTGCAGCCGTCTGACCCTGCCGACCCTGCTGCCGGACCAAGGTACCAGCGAGGTGACCAA
ATTTCCGACCCCGTTTCAGGGTATGGGTGCGCGTGGTGTTAACCACCTGGCGGCGAGCCTGCTGATGAGC
CTGCTGCCGCCGAACCAGCCGTTCTTTCGTCTGATCCTGGACGAGGAAGCGATTCGTGCGCTGGGCGAGG
CGGAGGAATATAAAACCGAAATCGATCAAACCCTGAGCAGCATTGAACGTGCGGTGATGCAGGAGATCGA
AACCATGGCGATTCGTAGCGCGGTTTTCGAGGCGCTGAAGCACCTGATCGTGACCGGTAACGCGCTGATT
TATCTGGGTGAAGACGGCATCCGTGTGTTTCACCTGGACCGTTACGTGGTTAAACGTGATCCGAGCGGCA
AAGTTCTGAAGATTCTGGTGAAGGAGACCGTTAGCCCGATCGAACTGCCGGAGGAAGCGCAACCGCTGGT
GCAGAACAAACGTGCGATTGACGATACCGTTGATCTGTACACCTGCATCCACAACACCGGTAACGGCCGT
TACGAGGCGTATCAAGAAGTTATGGGTCAGCGTCTGCCGAGCAGCTACGGCAGCTATAAAGAGGACAGCA
TGCCGTGGCTGGCGCTGCGTATGAACCGTGTGGATGGTGAAAGCTACGGTCGTGGCTATGTTGAGGAATA
CCTGGGTGACCTGCGTAGCCTGGAGGGTCTGACCCAAGCGATTGTGGAAGGTAGCGCGGCGGCGGCGAAA
GTGCTGTTCCTGGTTAACCCGAACGGCATGACCCGTGCGGATGTTCTGGCGAAGAGCCCGAACGGTGCGA
TCCGTGAGGGCATGGCGAGCGACGTGAGCACCCTGCAGCTGCAAAAACAGGCGGATTTCGGTGTTGCGCT
GCAAGCGATCAGCGGCATTCGTGAACGTCTGAACTATGCGTTTCTGCTGGCGGAGAGCACCATTCGTAAC
GCGGAACGTGTGACCGCGGAGGAAGTTCGTCTGACCACCGCGGCGGTGGAGCGTCAGCTGGGTGGCATCT
ACAGCATTCTGGCGCAAGAATTCCAGCTGCCGCTGGTTAACCGTCTGATGGACAGCATGAGCCGTAAGAA
AAAGATGCCGCGTGTGCCGAAAGAGTTTGTTAAGCCGATGATCGTGACCGGTATTGATGCGCTGGGTCGT
GGCAACGACCTGGTTAAACTGGATGCGCTGCTGGCGGGTGTGGCGCAGACCTTTGGTCCGCAAGCGGTTG
CGCAGTATATCAACGCGGGTGAATACCTGGCGCGTCGTGCGGCGGCGCTGGGTATCGACACCAAAGGCCT
GATTAAGAGCCAAGAGGATATGGCGAACGAAGGTAACCGTGCGATGATGGCGAACATGACCGAGAAACTG
GGTCCGAGCGTGGTTGGTCAGGCGGGCAAGATGATGGAAAGCGGTATGCTGCAGCAAGCGATGGCGGGTC
AAACCCCGACCATGGGCCAGTAATGCCAGGCATCAAATTAAGCAGAAGGCCATCCTGACGGATGGCCTTT
TTGCGTTTCTACAAACTCTTTTGTTTATTTTTCTAAATACATTCAAATATGTATCCGCTCATGAGACAAT
AACCCTGATAAATGCTTCAATAATATTGAAAAAGGAAGAGTATGAGTATTCAACATTTCCGTGTCGCCCT
TATTCCCTTTTTTGCGGCATTTTGCCTTCCTGTTTTTGCTCACCCAGAAACGCTGGTGAAAGTAAAAGAT
GCTGAAGATCAGTTGGGTGCACGAGTGGGTTACATCGAACTGGATCTCAACAGCGGTAAGATCCTTGAGA
GTTTTCGCCCCGAAGAACGTTTTCCAATGATGAGCACTTTTAAAGTTCTGCTATGTGGCGCGGTATTATC
CCGTGTTGACGCCGGGCAAGAGCAACTCGGTCGCCGCATACACTATTCTCAGAATGACTTGGTTGAGTAC
TCACCAGTCACAGAAAAGCATCTTACGGATGGCATGACAGTAAGAGAATTATGCAGTGCTGCCATAACCA
TGAGTGATAACACTGCGGCCAACTTACTTCTGACAACGATCGGAGGACCGAAGGAGCTAACCGCTTTTTT
GCACAACATGGGGGATCATGTAACTCGCCTTGATCGTTGGGAACCGGAGCTGAATGAAGCCATACCAAAC
GACGAGCGTGACACCACGATGCCTGTAGCAATGGCAACAACGTTGCGCAAACTATTAACTGGCGAACTAC
TTACTCTAGCTTCCCGGCAACAATTAATAGACTGGATGGAGGCGGATAAAGTTGCAGGACCACTTCTGCG
CTCGGCCCTTCCGGCTGGCTGGTTTATTGCTGATAAATCTGGAGCCGGTGAGCGTGGGTCTCGCGGTATC
ATTGCAGCACTGGGGCCAGATGGTAAGCCCTCCCGTATCGTAGTTATCTACACGACGGGGAGTCAGGCAA
CTATGGATGAACGAAATAGACAGATCGCTGAGATAGGTGCCTCACTGATTAAGCATTGGTAACTGTCAGA
CCAAGTTTACTCATATATACTTTAGATTGATTTAAAACTTCATTTTTAATTTAAAAGGATCTAGGTGAAG
ATCCTTTTTGATAATCTCATGACCAAAATCCCTTAACGTGAGTTTTCGTTCCACTGAGCGTCAGACCCCG
TAGAAAAGATCAAAGGATCTTCTTGAGATCCTTTTTTTCTGCGCGTAATCTGCTGCTTGCAAACAAAAAA
ACCACCGCTACCAGCGGTGGTTTGTTTGCCGGATCAA
